Addgene plasmid #198617: pBad-HaloGFP-143-146
Purpose: Green fluorescent Ca2+ ion indicator for bacterial expression.
Depositing lab: Robert Campbell. Depositing organization: The University of Tokyo. Publication: Chemigenetic indicators based on synthetic chelators and green fluorescent protein. Zhu W, Takeuchi S, Imai S, Terada T, Ueda T, Nasu Y, Terai T, Campbell RE. Nat Chem Biol. 2023 Jan;19(1):38-44. doi: 10.1038/s41589-022-01134-z. Epub 2022 Sep 22. PubMed 36138142.
Backbone
  Vector backbone: PBad
  Backbone manufacturer: Invitrogen
  Backbone size w/o insert (bp): 4000
  Vector type: Bacterial Expression
Growth in bacteria
  Bacterial resistance: Ampicillin, 100 μg/mL
  Growth temperature: 37°C
  Growth strain: DH5alpha
  Copy number: High Copy
Gene/Insert
  Gene/Insert name: HaloGFP-143-146
  Species: Synthetic
  Insert size (bp): 1614
  Promoter: araBAD promoter
  Cloning method: Gibson Cloning
  Sequencing primers: 5′ pBAD forward; 3′ pBAD Reverse
Terms and licenses: Academic/Nonprofit Terms; Industry Terms: Not Available to Industry
How to cite: pBad-HaloGFP-143-146 was a gift from Robert Campbell (Addgene plasmid # 198617 ; http://n2t.net/addgene:198617 ; RRID:Addgene_198617)
