[The description below was written by a language model from this plasmid's Addgene catalogue record and pLannotate feature annotations shown in this document.]
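Description:
pBad-HaloGFP-143-146 is a bacterial expression plasmid built on the Invitrogen pBAD backbone, carrying a synthetic chemigenetic green fluorescent Ca2+ indicator scaffold. It is maintained in E. coli through a high-copy ColE1/pMB1-type origin and selected with ampicillin via the β-lactamase (AmpR) gene under its own promoter. The sequenced record is about 5.7 kb and also retains the pBR322 bom region and a short remnant of rop.

Expression is driven by the araBAD promoter, with the araC regulator encoded divergently on the same plasmid, so transcription is induced by L-arabinose and otherwise kept low. The open reading frame begins with the usual pBAD N-terminal leader: a short fragment annotated as part of a His-containing composite tag, the T7 gene 10 leader that aids translation, and the Xpress epitope with its enterokinase cleavage site. This is followed by the roughly 1.6 kb insert, in which a GFP annotated as cEGFP sits between two HaloTag fragments, meaning the fluorescent protein is inserted within the HaloTag sequence rather than fused end to end. The "143-146" in the name probably denotes the insertion position, although the record does not define it. The rrnB T1 and T2 terminators close the transcription unit.

HaloTag is a modified dehalogenase that bonds covalently to chloroalkane ligands. The associated publication title describes indicators based on synthetic chelators combined with GFP, which suggests that a chloroalkane-linked chelator bound to HaloTag supplies the Ca2+ sensitivity reported by GFP fluorescence. The plasmid is intended for producing this protein in bacteria, with the tags available for purification or detection.
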