Features (pLannotate 1.2.2; 16 found; start..end, strand, type, name):
     27..311     +  promoter       araBAD promoter: araBAD; promoter of the L-arabinose operon of E. coli; the araC regulatory gene is transcribed in the opposite direction (Guzman et al., 1995)
    357..377     +  CDS            capTEV™ (fragment): composite tag for in vivo biotinylation, TEV protease cleavage, and 6xHis tagging
    378..410     +  CDS            T7 tag (gene 10 leader): leader peptide from bacteriophage T7 gene 10 promotes efficient translation in E. coli
    414..437     +  CDS            Xpress™ tag: Xpress™ epitope tag, including an enterokinase recognition and cleavage site
    453..879     +  CDS            HaloTag® (fragment): modified bacterial dehalogenase that forms covalent bonds with chloroalkane derivatives
    882..1607    +  CDS            cEGFP: cEGFP is a basic (constitutively fluorescent) green fluorescent protein published in 2008, derived from Aequorea victoria.
   1612..2066    +  CDS            HaloTag® (fragment): modified bacterial dehalogenase that forms covalent bonds with chloroalkane derivatives
   2159..2274    +  ncRNA          5S rRNA: Accession: RF00001 - 5S ribosomal RNA
   2278..2364    +  terminator     rrnB T1 terminator: Escherichia coli rrnB; transcription terminator T1 from the E. coli rrnB gene
   2456..2483    +  terminator     rrnB T2 terminator: transcription terminator T2 from the E. coli rrnB gene
   2502..2593    +  promoter       AmpR promoter: bla
   2594..3454    +  CDS            AmpR: β-lactamase; bla; confers resistance to ampicillin, carbenicillin, and related antibiotics
   3625..4213    +  rep_origin     ori: high-copy-number ColE1/pMB1/pBR322/pUC origin of replication
   4399..4539    -  misc_feature   bom: basis of mobility region from pBR322
   4641..4681    -  CDS            rop (fragment): Rop protein, which maintains plasmids at low copy number; rop
   4803..5681    -  CDS            araC: L-arabinose regulatory protein; araC
>Addgene plasmid #198617 | pBad-HaloGFP-143-146 | addgene full sequence | sequence record 389843 | Addgene NGS Result
ACTTTTCATACTCCCGCCATTCAGAGAAGAAACCAATTGTCCATATTGCATCAGACATTGCCGTCACTGC
GTCTTTTACTGGCTCTTCTCGCTAACCAAACCGGTAACCCCGCTTATTAAAAGCATTCTGTAACAAAGCG
GGACCAAAGCCATGACAAAAACGCGTAACAAAAGTGTCTATAATCACGGCAGAAAAGTCCACATTGATTA
TTTGCACGGCGTCACACTTTGCTATGCCATAGCATTTTTATCCATAAGATTAGCGGATCCTACCTGACGC
TTTTTATCGCAACTCTCTACTGTTTCTCCATACCCGTTTTTTGGGCTAACAGGAGGAATTAACCATGGGG
GGTTCTCATCATCATCATCATCATGGTATGGCTAGCATGACTGGTGGACAGCAAATGGGTCGGGATCTGT
ACGACGATGACGATAAGGATCCGAGCTCGAGAATGGCAGAAATCGGTACTGGCTTTCCATTCGACCCCCA
TTATGTGGAAGTCCTGGGCGAGCGCATGCACTACGTCGATGTTGGTCCGCGCGATGGCACCCCTGTGCTG
TTCCTGCACGGTAACCCGACCTCCTCCTACGTGTGGCGCAACATCATCCCGCATGTTGCACCGACCCATC
GCTGCATTGCTCCAGACCTGATCGGTATGGGCAAATCCGACAAACCAGACCTGGGTTATTTCTTCGACGA
CCACGTCCGCTTCATGGATGCCTTCATCGAAGCCCTGGGTCTGGAAGAGGTCGTCCTGGTCATTCACGAC
TGGGGCTCCGCTCTGGGTTTCCACTGGGCCAAGCGCAATCCAGAGCGCGTCAAAGGTATTGCATTTATGG
AGTTCATCCGCCCTATCCCGACCTGGGACGAATGGCCAGGTGAAAACGTCTATATCAAGGCCGACAAGCA
GAAGAACGGCATCAAGGCGAACTTCAAGATCCGCCACAACATCGAGGACGGCGGCGTGCAGCTCGCCTAC
CACTACCAGCAGAACACCCCCATCGGCGACGGCCCCGTGCTGCTGCCCGACAACCACTACCTGAGCGTCC
AGTCCAAACTTTCGAAAGACCCCAACGAGAAGCGCGATCACATGGTCCTGCTGGAGTTCGTGACCGCCGC
CGGGATCACTCTCGGCATGGACGAGCTGTACAAGGGCGGTACCGGAGGGAGCATGGTGAGCAAGGGCGAG
GAGCTGTTCACCGGGGTGGTGCCCATCCTGGTCGAGCTGGACGGCGACGTAAACGGCCACAAGTTCAGCG
TGTCCGGCGAGGGTGAGGGCGATGCCACCTACGGCAAGCTGACCCTGAAGTTCATCTGCACCACCGGCAA
GCTGCCCGTGCCCTGGCCCACCCTCGTGACCACCCTGACCTACGGCGTGCAGTGCTTCAGCCGCTACCCC
GACCACATGAAGCAGCACGACTTCTTCAAGTCCGCCATGCCCGAAGGCTACATCCAGGAGCGCACCATCT
TCTTCAAGGACGACGGCAACTACAAGACCCGCGCCGAGGTGAAGTTCGAGGGCGACACCCTGGTGAACCG
CATCGAGCTGAAGGGCATCGACTTCAAGGAGGACGGCAACATCCTGGGGCATAAGCTGGAGTACAACCTT
GGCGAGACCTTCCAGGCCTTCCGCACCACCGACGTCGGCCGCAAGCTGATCATCGATCAGAACGTTTTTA
TCGAGGGTACGCTGCCGATGGGTGTCGTCCGCCCGCTGACTGAAGTCGAGATGGACCATTACCGCGAGCC
GTTCCTGAATCCTGTTGACCGCGAGCCACTGTGGCGCTTCCCAAACGAGCTGCCAATCGCCGGTGAGCCA
GCGAACATCGTCGCGCTGGTCGAAGAATACATGGACTGGCTGCACCAGTCCCCTGTCCCGAAGCTGCTGT
TCTGGGGCACCCCAGGCGTTCTGATCCCACCGGCCGAAGCCGCTCGCCTGGCCAAAAGCCTGCCTAACTG
CAAGGCTGTGGACATCGGCCCGGGTCTGAATCTGCTGCAAGAAGACAACCCGGACCTGATCGGCAGCGAG
ATCGCGCGCTGGCTGTCGACGCTCGAGATTTCCGGCTGAAAGCTTGGCTGTTTTGGCGGATGAGAGAAGA
TTTTCAGCCTGATACAGATTAAATCAGAACGCAGAAGCGGTCTGATAAAACAGAATTTGCCTGGCGGCAG
TAGCGCGGTGGTCCCACCTGACCCCATGCCGAACTCAGAAGTGAAACGCCGTAGCGCCGATGGTAGTGTG
GGGTCTCCCCATGCGAGAGTAGGGAACTGCCAGGCATCAAATAAAACGAAAGGCTCAGTCGAAAGACTGG
GCCTTTCGTTTTATCTGTTGTTTGTCGGTGAACGCTCTCCTGAGTAGGACAAATCCGCCGGGAGCGGATT
TGAACGTTGCGAAGCAACGGCCCGGAGGGTGGCGGGCAGGACGCCCGCCATAAACTGCCAGGCATCAAAT
TAAGCAGAAGGCCATCCTGACGGATGGCCTTTTTGCGTTTCTACAAACTCTTTTGTTTATTTTTCTAAAT
ACATTCAAATATGTATCCGCTCATGAGACAATAACCCTGATAAATGCTTCAATAATATTGAAAAAGGAAG
AGTATGAGTATTCAACATTTCCGTGTCGCCCTTATTCCCTTTTTTGCGGCATTTTGCCTTCCTGTTTTTG
CTCACCCAGAAACGCTGGTGAAAGTAAAAGATGCTGAAGATCAGTTGGGTGCACGAGTGGGTTACATCGA
ACTGGATCTCAACAGCGGTAAGATCCTTGAGAGTTTTCGCCCCGAAGAACGTTTTCCAATGATGAGCACT
TTTAAAGTTCTGCTATGTGGCGCGGTATTATCCCGTGTTGACGCCGGGCAAGAGCAACTCGGTCGCCGCA
TACACTATTCTCAGAATGACTTGGTTGAGTACTCACCAGTCACAGAAAAGCATCTTACGGATGGCATGAC
AGTAAGAGAATTATGCAGTGCTGCCATAACCATGAGTGATAACACTGCGGCCAACTTACTTCTGACAACG
ATCGGAGGACCGAAGGAGCTAACCGCTTTTTTGCACAACATGGGGGATCATGTAACTCGCCTTGATCGTT
GGGAACCGGAGCTGAATGAAGCCATACCAAACGACGAGCGTGACACCACGATGCCTGTAGCAATGGCAAC
AACGTTGCGCAAACTATTAACTGGCGAACTACTTACTCTAGCTTCCCGGCAACAATTAATAGACTGGATG
GAGGCGGATAAAGTTGCAGGACCACTTCTGCGCTCGGCCCTTCCGGCTGGCTGGTTTATTGCTGATAAAT
CTGGAGCCGGTGAGCGTGGGTCTCGCGGTATCATTGCAGCACTGGGGCCAGATGGTAAGCCCTCCCGTAT
CGTAGTTATCTACACGACGGGGAGTCAGGCAACTATGGATGAACGAAATAGACAGATCGCTGAGATAGGT
GCCTCACTGATTAAGCATTGGTAACTGTCAGACCAAGTTTACTCATATATACTTTAGATTGATTTAAAAC
TTCATTTTTAATTTAAAAGGATCTAGGTGAAGATCCTTTTTGATAATCTCATGACCAAAATCCCTTAACG
TGAGTTTTCGTTCCACTGAGCGTCAGACCCCGTAGAAAAGATCAAAGGATCTTCTTGAGATCCTTTTTTT
CTGCGCGTAATCTGCTGCTTGCAAACAAAACAACCACCGCTACCAGCGGTGGTTTGTTTGCCGGATCAAG
AGCTACCAACTCTTTTTCCGAAGGTAACTGGCTTCAGCAGAGCGCAGATACCAAATACTGTCCTTCTAGT
GTAGCCGTAGTTAGGCCACCACTTCAAGAACTCTGTAGCACCGCCTACATACCTCGCTCTGCTAATCCTG
TTACCAGTGGCTGCTGCCAGTGGCGATAAGTCGTGTCTTACCGGGTTGGACTCAAGACGATAGTTACCGG
ATAAGGCGCAGCGGTCGGGCTGAACGGGGGGTTCGTGCACACAGCCCAGCTTGGAGCGAACGACCTACAC
CGAACTGAGATACCTACAGCGTGAGCTATGAGAAAGCGCCACGCTTCCCGAAGGGAGAAAGGCGGACAGG
TATCCGGTAAGCGGCAGGGTCGGAACAGGAGAGCGCACGAGGGAGCTTCCAGGGGGAAACGCCTGGTATC
TTTATAGTCCTGTCGGGTTTCGCCACCTCTGACTTGAGCGTCGATTTTTGTGATGCTCGTCAGGGGGGCG
GAGCCTATGGAAAAACGCCAGCAACGCGGCCTTTTTACGGTTCCTGGCCTTTTGCTGGCCTTTTGCTCAC
ATGTTCTTTCCTGCGTTATCCCCTGATTCTGTGGATAACCGTATTACCGCCTTTGAGTGAGCTGATACCG
CTCGCCGCAGCCGAACGACCGAGCGCAGCGAGTCAGTGAGCGAGGAAGCGGAAGAGCGCCTGATGCGGTA
TTTTCTCCTTACGCATCTGTGCGGTATTTCACACCGCATATGGTGCACTCTCAGTACAATCTGCTCTGAT
GCCGCATAGTTAAGCCAGTATACACTCCGCTATCGCTACGTGACTGGGTCATGGCTGCGCCCCGACACCC
GCCAACACCCGCTGACGCGCCCTGACGGGCTTGTCTGCTCCCGGCATCCGCTTACAGACAAGCTGTGACC
GTCTCCGGGAGCTGCATGTGTCAGAGGTTTTCACCGTCATCACCGAAACGCGCGAGGCAGCAGATCAATT
CGCGCGCGAAGGCGAAGCGGCATGCATAATGTGCCTGTCAAATGGACGAAGCAGGGATTCTGCAAACCCT
ATGCTACTCCGTCAAGCCGTCAATTGTCTGATTCGTTACCAATTATGACAACTTGACGGCTACATCATTC
ACTTTTTCTTCACAACCGGCACGGAACTCGCTCGGGCTGGCCCCGGTGCATTTTTTAAATACCCGCGAGA
AATAGAGTTGATCGTCAAAACCAACATTGCGACCGACGGTGGCGATAGGCATCCGGGTGGTGCTCAAAAG
CAGCTTCGCCTGGCTGATACGTTGGTCCTCGCGCCAGCTTAAGACGCTAATCCCTAACTGCTGGCGGAAA
AGATGTGACAGACGCGACGGCGACAAGCAAACATGCTGTGCGACGCTGGCGATATCAAAATTGCTGTCTG
CCAGGTGATCGCTGATGTACTGACAAGCCTCGCGTACCCGATTATCCATCGGTGGATGGAGCGACTCGTT
AATCGCTTCCATGCGCCGCAGTAACAATTGCTCAAGCAGATTTATCGCCAGCAGCTCCGAATAGCGCCCT
TCCCCTTGCCCGGCGTTAATGATTTGCCCAAACAGGTCGCTGAAATGCGGCTGGTGCGCTTCATCCGGGC
GAAAGAACCCCGTATTGGCAAATATTGACGGCCAGTTAAGCCATTCATGCCAGTAGGCGCGCGGACGAAA
GTAAACCCACTGGTGATACCATTCGCGAGCCTCCGGATGACGACCGTAGTGATGAATCTCTCCTGGCGGG
AACAGCAAAATATCACCCGGTCGGCAAACAAATTCTCGTCCCTGATTTTTCACCACCCCCTGACCGCGAA
TGGTGAGATTGAGAATATAACCTTTCATTCCCAGCGGTCGGTCGATAAAAAAATCGAGATAACCGTTGGC
CTCAATCGGCGTTAAACCCGCCACCAGATGGGCATTAAACGAGTATCCCGGCAGCAGGGGATCATTTTGC
GCTTCAGCCAT
